>Addgene plasmid #214447 | pMIA3-Olônne | addgene full sequence | sequence record 431691 | Addgene NGS Result
CCGGCCAGATCTGAGCTCGCGGCCGCGATATCGCTAGCGAGGGCCTATTTCCCATGATTCCTTCATATTT
GCATATACGATACAAGGCTGTTAGAGAGATAATTGGAATTAATTTGACTGTAAACACAAAGATATTAGTA
CAAAATACGTGACGTAGAAAGTAATAATTTCTTGGGTAGTTTGCAGTTTTAAAATTATGTTTTAAAATGG
ACTATCATATGCTTACCGTAACTTGAAAGTATTTCGATTTCTTGGCTTTATATATCTTGTGGAAAGGACG
AAACACCGCATTCCTCTCTCTAATCAGGTTTTAGAGCTAGAAATAGCAAGTTAAAATAAGGCTAGTCCGT
TATCAACTTGAAAAAGTGGCACCGAGTCGGTGCTTTTTTGTTTTAGAGCTAGAAATAGCAAGTTAAAATA
AGGCTAGTCCGTTTTTAGCGCGTGCGCCAATTCTGCAGACAAATGGCTCTAGATTCACTCGAGGTGCCCG
TCAGTGGGCAGAGCGCACATCGCCCACAGTCCCCGAGAAGTTGGGGGGAGGGGTCGGCAATTGAACCGGT
GCCTAGAGAAGGTGGCGCGGGGTAAACTGGGAAAGTGATGTCGTGTACTGGCTCCGCCTTTTTCCCGAGG
GTGGGGGAGAACCGTATATAAGTGCAGTAGTCGCCGTGAACGTTCTTTTTCGCAACGGGTTTGCCGCCAG
AACACAGGTAAGTGCCGTGTGTGGTTCCCGCGGGCCTGGCCTCTTTACGGGTTATGGCCCTTGCGTGCCT
TGAATTACTTCCACCTGGCTGCAGTACGTGATTCTTGATCCCGAGCTTCGGGTTGGAAGTGGGTGGGAGA
GTTCGAGGCCTTGCGCTTAAGGAGCCCCTTCGCCTCGTGCTTGAGTTGAGGCCTGGCCTGGGCGCTGGGG
CCGCCGCGTGCGAATCTGGTGGCACCTTCGCGCCTGTCTCGCTGCTTTCGATAAGTCTCTAGCCATTTAA
AATTTTTGATGACCTGCTGCGACGCTTTTTTTCTGGCAAGATAGTCTTGTAAATGCGGGCCAAGATCTGC
ACACTGGTATTTCGGTTTTTGGGGCCGCGGGCGGCGACGGGGCCCGTGCGTCCCAGCGCACATGTTCGGC
GAGGCGGGGCCTGCGAGCGCGGCCACCGAGAATCGGACGGGGGTAGTCTCAAGCTGGCCGGCCTGCTCTG
GTGCCTGGCCTCGCGCCGCCGTGTATCGCCCCGCCCTGGGCGGCAAGGCTGGCCCGGTCGGCACCAGTTG
CGTGAGCGGAAAGATGGCCGCTTCCCGGCCCTGCTGCAGGGAGCTCAAAATGGAGGACGCGGCGCTCGGG
AGAGCGGGCGGGTGAGTCACCCACACAAAGGAAAAGGGCCTTTCCGTCCTCAGCCGTCGCTTCATGTGAC
TCCACGGAGTACCGGGCGCCGTCCAGGCACCTCGATTAGTTCTCGAGCTTTTGGAGTACGTCGTCTTTAG
GTTGGGGGGAGGGGTTTTATGCGATGGAGTTTCCCCACACTGAGTGGGTGGAGACTGAAGTTAGGCCAGC
TTGGCACTTGATGTAATTCTCCTTGGAATTTGCCCTTTTTGAGTTTGGATCTTGGTTCATTCTCAAGCCT
CAGACAGTGGTTCAAAGTTTTTTTCTTCCATTTCAGGTGTCGTGAGGATAATCACTTTTTTTCAGGTTGG
ACCGGTGCCACCATGGACTATAAGGACCACGACGGAGACTACAAGGATCATGATATTGATTACAAAGACG
ATGACGATAAGATGGCCCCAAAGAAGAAGCGGAAGGTCGGTATCCACGGAGTCCCAGCAGCCGACAAGAA
GTACAGCATCGGCCTGGACATCGGCACCAACTCTGTGGGCTGGGCCGTGATCACCGACGAGTACAAGGTG
CCCAGCAAGAAATTCAAGGTGCTGGGCAACACCGACCGGCACAGCATCAAGAAGAACCTGATCGGAGCCC
TGCTGTTCGACAGCGGCGAAACAGCCGAGGCCACCCGGCTGAAGAGAACCGCCAGAAGAAGATACACCAG
ACGGAAGAACCGGATCTGCTATCTGCAAGAGATCTTCAGCAACGAGATGGCCAAGGTGGACGACAGCTTC
TTCCACAGACTGGAAGAGTCCTTCCTGGTGGAAGAGGATAAGAAGCACGAGCGGCACCCCATCTTCGGCA
ACATCGTGGACGAGGTGGCCTACCACGAGAAGTACCCCACCATCTACCACCTGAGAAAGAAACTGGTGGA
CAGCACCGACAAGGCCGACCTGCGGCTGATCTATCTGGCCCTGGCCCACATGATCAAGTTCCGGGGCCAC
TTCCTGATCGAGGGCGACCTGAACCCCGACAACAGCGACGTGGACAAGCTGTTCATCCAGCTGGTGCAGA
CCTACAACCAGCTGTTCGAGGAAAACCCCATCAACGCCAGCGGCGTGGACGCCAAGGCCATCCTGTCTGC
CAGACTGAGCAAGAGCAGACGGCTGGAAAATCTGATCGCCCAGCTGCCCGGCGAGAAGAAGAATGGCCTG
TTCGGAAACCTGATTGCCCTGAGCCTGGGCCTGACCCCCAACTTCAAGAGCAACTTCGACCTGGCCGAGG
ATGCCAAACTGCAGCTGAGCAAGGACACCTACGACGACGACCTGGACAACCTGCTGGCCCAGATCGGCGA
CCAGTACGCCGACCTGTTTCTGGCCGCCAAGAACCTGTCCGACGCCATCCTGCTGAGCGACATCCTGAGA
GTGAACACCGAGATCACCAAGGCCCCCCTGAGCGCCTCTATGATCAAGAGATACGACGAGCACCACCAGG
ACCTGACCCTGCTGAAAGCTCTCGTGCGGCAGCAGCTGCCTGAGAAGTACAAAGAGATTTTCTTCGACCA
GAGCAAGAACGGCTACGCCGGCTACATTGACGGCGGAGCCAGCCAGGAAGAGTTCTACAAGTTCATCAAG
CCCATCCTGGAAAAGATGGACGGCACCGAGGAACTGCTCGTGAAGCTGAACAGAGAGGACCTGCTGCGGA
AGCAGCGGACCTTCGACAACGGCAGCATCCCCCACCAGATCCACCTGGGAGAGCTGCACGCCATTCTGCG
GCGGCAGGAAGATTTTTACCCATTCCTGAAGGACAACCGGGAAAAGATCGAGAAGATCCTGACCTTCCGC
ATCCCCTACTACGTGGGCCCTCTGGCCAGGGGAAACAGCAGATTCGCCTGGATGACCAGAAAGAGCGAGG
AAACCATCACCCCCTGGAACTTCGAGGAAGTGGTGGACAAGGGCGCTTCCGCCCAGAGCTTCATCGAGCG
GATGACCAACTTCGATAAGAACCTGCCCAACGAGAAGGTGCTGCCCAAGCACAGCCTGCTGTACGAGTAC
TTCACCGTGTATAACGAGCTGACCAAAGTGAAATACGTGACCGAGGGAATGAGAAAGCCCGCCTTCCTGA
GCGGCGAGCAGAAAAAGGCCATCGTGGACCTGCTGTTCAAGACCAACCGGAAAGTGACCGTGAAGCAGCT
GAAAGAGGACTACTTCAAGAAAATCGAGTGCTTCGACTCCGTGGAAATCTCCGGCGTGGAAGATCGGTTC
AACGCCTCCCTGGGCACATACCACGATCTGCTGAAAATTATCAAGGACAAGGACTTCCTGGACAATGAGG
AAAACGAGGACATTCTGGAAGATATCGTGCTGACCCTGACACTGTTTGAGGACAGAGAGATGATCGAGGA
ACGGCTGAAAACCTATGCCCACCTGTTCGACGACAAAGTGATGAAGCAGCTGAAGCGGCGGAGATACACC
GGCTGGGGCAGGCTGAGCCGGAAGCTGATCAACGGCATCCGGGACAAGCAGTCCGGCAAGACAATCCTGG
ATTTCCTGAAGTCCGACGGCTTCGCCAACAGAAACTTCATGCAGCTGATCCACGACGACAGCCTGACCTT
TAAAGAGGACATCCAGAAAGCCCAGGTGTCCGGCCAGGGCGATAGCCTGCACGAGCACATTGCCAATCTG
GCCGGCAGCCCCGCCATTAAGAAGGGCATCCTGCAGACAGTGAAGGTGGTGGACGAGCTCGTGAAAGTGA
TGGGCCGGCACAAGCCCGAGAACATCGTGATCGAAATGGCCAGAGAGAACCAGACCACCCAGAAGGGACA
GAAGAACAGCCGCGAGAGAATGAAGCGGATCGAAGAGGGCATCAAAGAGCTGGGCAGCCAGATCCTGAAA
GAACACCCCGTGGAAAACACCCAGCTGCAGAACGAGAAGCTGTACCTGTACTACCTGCAGAATGGGCGGG
ATATGTACGTGGACCAGGAACTGGACATCAACCGGCTGTCCGACTACGATGTGGACCATATCGTGCCTCA
GAGCTTTCTGGCCGACGACTCCATCGACAACAAGGTGCTGACCAGAAGCGACAAGAACCGGGGCAAGAGC
GACAACGTGCCCTCCGAAGAGGTCGTGAAGAAGATGAAGAACTACTGGCGGCAGCTGCTGAACGCCAAGC
TGATTACCCAGAGAAAGTTCGACAATCTGACCAAGGCCGAGAGAGGCGGCCTGAGCGAACTGGATAAGGC
CGGCTTCATCAAGAGACAGCTGGTGGAAACCCGGCAGATCACAAAGCACGTGGCACAGATCCTGGACTCC
CGGATGAACACTAAGTACGACGAGAATGACAAGCTGATCCGGGAAGTGAAAGTGATCACCCTGAAGTCCA
AGCTGGTGTCCGATTTCCGGAAGGATTTCCAGTTTTACAAAGTGCGCGAGATCAACAACTACCACCACGC
CCACGACGCCTACCTGAACGCCGTCGTGGGAACCGCCCTGATCAAAAAGTACCCTGCCCTGGAAAGCGAG
TTCGTGTACGGCGACTACAAGGTGTACGACGTGCGGAAGATGATCGCCAAGAGCGAGCAGGAAATCGGCA
AGGCTACCGCCAAGTACTTCTTCTACAGCAACATCATGAACTTTTTCAAGACCGAGATTACCCTGGCCAA
CGGCGAGATCCGGAAGGCCCCTCTGATCGAGACAAACGGCGAAACCGGGGAGATCGTGTGGGATAAGGGC
CGGGATTTTGCCACCGTGCGGAAAGTGCTGAGCATGCCCCAAGTGAATATCGTGAAAAAGACCGAGGTGC
AGACAGGCGGCTTCAGCAAAGAGTCTATCCTGCCCAAGAGGAACAGCGATAAGCTGATCGCCAGAAAGAA
GGACTGGGACCCTAAGAAGTACGGCGGCTTCGACAGCCCCACCGTGGCCTATTCTGTGCTGGTGGTGGCC
AAAGTGGAAAAGGGCAAGTCCAAGAAACTGAAGAGTGTGAAAGAGCTGCTGGGGATCACCATCATGGAAA
GAAGCAGCTTCGAGAAGAATCCCATCGACTTTCTGGAAGCCAAGGGCTACAAAGAAGTGAAAAAGGACCT
GATCATCAAGCTGCCTAAGTACTCCCTGTTCGAGCTGGAAAACGGCCGGAAGAGAATGCTGGCCTCTGCC
GGCGAACTGCAGAAGGGAAACGAACTGGCCCTGCCCTCCAAATATGTGAACTTCCTGTACCTGGCCAGCC
ACTATGAGAAGCTGAAGGGCTCCCCCGAGGATAATGAGCAGAAACAGCTGTTTGTGGAACAGCACAAGCA
CTACCTGGACGAGATCATCGAGCAGATCAGCGAGTTCTCCAAGAGAGTGATCCTGGCCGACGCTAATCTG
GACAAAGTGCTGTCCGCCTACAACAAGCACCGGGATAAGCCCATCAGAGAGCAGGCCGAGAATATCATCC
ACCTGTTTACCCTGACCAATCTGGGAGCCCCTGCCGCCTTCAAGTACTTTGACACCACCATCGACCGGAA
GAGGTACACCAGCACCAAAGAGGTGCTGGACGCCACCCTGATCCACCAGAGCATCACCGGCCTGTACGAG
ACACGGATCGACCTGTCTCAGCTGGGAGGCGACAGCCCCAAGAAGAAGAGAAAGGTGGAGGCCAGCGGAA
GCGGAGCCACTAACTTCTCCCTGTTGAAACAAGCAGGGGATGTCGAAGAGAATCCCGGGCCAATGGTGTC
TAAGGGCGAGGAGCTGATCAAGGAAAATATGCGTATGAAGGTGGTCATGGAAGGTTCGGTCAACGGCCAC
CAATTCAAATGCACAGGTGAAGGAGAAGGCAATCCGTACATGGGAACTCAAACCATGAGGATCAAAGTCA
TCGAGGGAGGACCCCTGCCATTTGCCTTTGACATTCTTGCCACGTCGTTCATGTATGGCAGCCGTACTTT
TATCAAGTACCCGAAAGGCATTCCTGATTTCTTTAAACAGTCCTTTCCTGAGGGTTTTACTTGGGAAAGA
GTTACGAGATACGAAGATGGTGGAGTCGTCACCGTCATGCAGGACACCAGCCTTGAGGATGGCTGTCTCG
TTTACCACGTCCAAGTCAGAGGGGTAAACTTTCCCTCCAATGGTCCCGTGATGCAGAAAAAGACCAAGGG
TTGGGAGCCTAATACAGAGATGATGTATCCAGCAGATGGTGGTCTGAGGGGATACACTCATATGGCACTG
AAAGTTGATGGTGGTGGCCATCTGTCTTGCTCTTTCGTAACAACTTACAGGTCAAAAAAGACCGTCGGGA
ACATCAAGATGCCCGGTATCCATGCCGTTGATCACCGCCTGGAAAGGTTAGAGGAAAGTGACAATGAAAT
GTTCGTAGTACAACGCGAACACGCAGTTGCCAAGTTCGCCGGGCTTGGTGGTGGGATGGACGAGCTGTAC
AAGGGAAGCGGAGCCACTAACTTCTCCCTGTTGAAACAAGCAGGGGATGTCGAAGAGAATCCCGGGCCAA
TGACTGCCATGGAGGAGTCACAGTCGGATATCAGCCTCAAGAGAGCGCTGCCCACCTGCACAAGCGCCTC
TCCCCCGCAAAAGAAAAAACCACTTGATGGAGAGTATTTCACCCTCAAGATCCGCGGGCGTAAACGCTTC
GAGATGTTCCGGGAGCTGAATGAGGCCTTAGAGTTAAAGGATGCCCATGCTACAGAGGAGTCTGGAGACA
GCAGGGCTCACTCCAGCTACCTGAAGACCAAGAAGGGCCAGTCTACTTCCCGCCATAAAAAAACAATGGT
CAAGAAAGTGGGGCCTGACTCAGACTGATAAGAATTCCTAGAGCTCGCTGATCAGCCTCGACTGTGCCTT
CTAGTTGCCAGCCATCTGTTGTTTGCCCCTCCCCCGTGCCTTCCTTGACCCTGGAAGGTGCCACTCCCAC
TGTCCTTTCCTAATAAAATGAGGAAATTGCATCGCATTGTCTGAGTAGGTGTCATTCTATTCTGGGGGGT
GGGGTGGGGCAGGACAGCAAGGGGGAGGATTGGGAAGAGAATAGCAGGCATGCTGGGGAGCGGCCGCAGG
AACCCCTAGTGATGGAGTTGGCCACTCCCTCTCTGCGCGCTCGCTCGCTCACTGAGGCCGGGCGACCAAA
GGTCGCCCGACGCCCGGGCTTTGCCCGGGCGGCCTCAGTGAGCGAGCGAGCGCGCAGCTGCCTGCAGGGG
CGCCTGATGCGGTATTTTCTCCTTACGCATCTGTGCGGTATTTCACACCGCATA
[95 nt withheld, positions 7545-7639]
T
[46 nt withheld, positions 7641-7686]
C
[141 nt withheld, positions 7688-7828]
CCTTTGACGTTGGAGTCCACGTTCTTT
[37 nt withheld, positions 7856-7892]
ACTCTATCTCGGGCTATTCTTTTGATTTATAAGGGATTTTGCCGATTTCGGTCTATTGGTTAAAAAATGA
GCTGATTTAACAAAAATTTAACGCGAATTTTAACAAAATTAGACGTCAGGTGGCACTTTTCGGGGAAATG
TGCGCGGAACCCCTATTTGTTTATTTTTCTAAATACATTCAAATATGTATCCGCTCATGAGACAATAACC
CTGATAAATGCTTCAATAATATTGAAAAAGGAAGAGTATGAGTATTCAACATTTCCGTGTCGCCCTTATT
CCCTTTTTTGCGGCATTTTGCCTTCCTGTTTTTGCTCACCCAGAAACGCTGGTGAAAGTAAAAGATGCTG
AAGATCAGTTGGGTGCACGAGTGGGTTACATCGAACTGGATCTCAACAGCGGTAAGATCCTTGAGAGTTT
TCGCCCCGAAGAACGTTTTCCAATGATGAGCACTTTTAAAGTTCTGCTATGTGGCGCGGTATTATCCCGT
ATTGACGCCGGGCAAGAGCAACTCGGTCGCCGCATACACTATTCTCAGAATGACTTGGTTGAGTACTCAC
CAGTCACAGAAAAGCATCTTACGGATGGCATGACAGTAAGAGAATTATGCAGTGCTGCCATAACCATGAG
TGATAACACTGCGGCCAACTTACTTCTGACAACGATCGGAGGACCGAAGGAGCTAACCGCTTTTTTGCAC
AACATGGGGGATCATGTAACTCGCCTTGATCGTTGGGAACCGGAGCTGAATGAAGCCATACCAAACGACG
AGCGTGACACCACGATGCCTGTAGCAATGGCAACAACGTTGCGCAAACTATTAACTGGCGAACTACTTAC
TCTAGCTTCCCGGCAACAATTAATAGACTGGATGGAGGCGGATAAAGTTGCAGGACCACTTCTGCGCTCG
GCCCTTCCGGCTGGCTGGTTTATTGCTGATAAATCTGGAGCCGGTGAGCGTGGGTCTCGCGGTATCATTG
CAGCACTGGGGCCAGATGGTAAGCCCTCCCGTATCGTAGTTATCTACACGACGGGGAGTCAGGCAACTAT
GGATGAACGAAATAGACAGATCGCTGAGATAGGTGCCTCACTGATTAAGCATTGGTAACTGTCAGACCAA
GTTTACTCATATATACTTTAGATTGATTTAAAACTTCATTTTTAATTTAAAAGGATCTAGGTGAAGATCC
TTTTTGATAATCTCATGACCAAAATCCCTTAACGTGAGTTTTCGTTCCACTGAGCGTCAGACCCCGTAGA
AAAGATCAAAGGATCTTCTTGAGATCCTTTTTTTCTGCGCGTAATCTGCTGCTTGCAAACAAAAAAACCA
CCGCTACCAGCGGTGGTTTGTTTGCCGGATCAAGAGCTACCAACTCTTTTTCCGAAGGTAACTGGCTTCA
GCAGAGCGCAGATACCAAATACTGTTCTTCTAGTGTAGCCGTAGTTAGGCCACCACTTCAAGAACTCTGT
AGCACCGCCTACATACCTCGCTCTGCTAATCCTGTTACCAGTGGCTGCTGCCAGTGGCGATAAGTCGTGT
CTTACCGGGTTGGACTCAAGACGATAGTTACCGGATAAGGCGCAGCGGTCGGGCTGAACGGGGGGTTCGT
GCACACAGCCCAGCTTGGAGCGAACGACCTACACCGAACTGAGATACCTACAGCGTGAGCTATGAGAAAG
CGCCACGCTTCCCGAAGGGAGAAAGGCGGACAGGTATCCGGTAAGCGGCAGGGTCGGAACAGGAGAGCGC
ACGAGGGAGCTTCCAGGGGGAAACGCCTGGTATCTTTATAGTCCTGTCGGGTTTCGCCACCTCTGACTTG
AGCGTCGATTTTTGTGATGCTCGTCAGGGGGGCGGAGCCTATGGAAAAACGCCAGCAACGCGGCCTTTTT
ACGGTTCCTGGCCTTTTGCTGGCCTTTTGCTCACATGCTGGGCCCAG
Features (pLannotate 1.2.2; 16 found; start..end, strand, type, name):
     39..279     +  promoter       U6 promoter: RNA polymerase III promoter for human U6 snRNA
    308..383     +  misc_RNA       gRNA scaffold: guide RNA scaffold for the Streptococcus pyogenes CRISPR/Cas9 system
    390..433     +  misc_RNA       gRNA scaffold (fragment): guide RNA scaffold for the Streptococcus pyogenes CRISPR/Cas9 system
    496..707     +  promoter       EF-1α core promoter: core promoter for human elongation factor EF-1α
    708..1646    +  intron         EF-1α intron A: intron upstream of the start codon of human EF-1α
   1813..3414    +  CDS            Cas9(N): N-terminal portion of Streptococcus pyogenes Cas9 (Zetsche et al., 2015)
   3415..5913    +  CDS            Cas9(C): C-terminal portion of Streptococcus pyogenes Cas9 (Zetsche et al., 2015)
   6013..6723    +  CDS            mRuby2: mRuby2 is a basic (constitutively fluorescent) red fluorescent protein published in 2012, derived from Entacmaea quadricolor. It has moderate acid sensitivity.
   6823..7095    +  CDS            Tp53 (fragment): P53_MOUSE - Also known as P53, Trp53. Experimental evidence at protein level: Swiss-Prot protein existence level 1. Acts as a tumor suppressor in many tumor types; induces growth arrest or apoptosis depending on the physiological circumstances and cell type. Involved in cell cycle regulation as a trans-activator that acts to negatively regulate cell division by controlling a set of genes required for this process. One of the activated genes is an inhibitor of cyclin-dependent kinases. Apoptosis induction seems to be mediated either by stimulation of BAX and FAS antigen expression, or by repres
   7132..7243    +  polyA_signal   bGH poly(A) signal: bovine growth hormone polyadenylation signal
   7348..7488    +  repeat_region  AAV2 ITR: inverted terminal repeat of adeno-associated virus serotype 2 inverted
   7493..7544    -  misc_feature   bom (fragment): basis of mobility region from pBR322
   7563..7991    +  rep_origin     f1 ori (sequence partly withheld): f1 bacteriophage origin of replication; arrow indicates direction of (+) strand synthesis
   8035..8139    +  promoter       AmpR promoter: bla
   8140..9000    +  CDS            AmpR: β-lactamase; bla; confers resistance to ampicillin, carbenicillin, and related antibiotics
   9171..9759    +  rep_origin     ori: high-copy-number ColE1/pMB1/pBR322/pUC origin of replication
