[The description below was written by a language model from this plasmid's Addgene catalogue record and pLannotate feature annotations shown in this document.]
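Description:
pMIA3-Olônne is an all-in-one mammalian CRISPR expression plasmid built on the pMIA3 backbone, designed to cut the human genome at Olônne-18, one of a set of computationally predicted candidate genomic safe harbour (GSH) loci. It is propagated in E. coli as a high-copy plasmid through a ColE1/pUC-type origin and selected with ampicillin via the β-lactamase gene. An f1 phage origin is also present. A single AAV2 inverted terminal repeat is annotated downstream of the expression cassette. With only one ITR detected, it is probably a remnant of the vector's lineage, and the record does not describe any use in AAV packaging.

The plasmid carries two expression units. A human U6 RNA polymerase III promoter drives the guide RNA, with the Olônne-18 targeting spacer (961rev) placed ahead of the S. pyogenes gRNA scaffold. A second partial scaffold fragment is annotated immediately after it. Downstream, the EF-1α core promoter with its intron A drives a single polycistronic transcript, eSpCas9-P2A-mRuby2-P2A-tp53dn, terminated by the bGH polyadenylation signal. The annotation tool splits Cas9 into adjoining N- and C-terminal portions, but these are contiguous and together form one open reading frame encoding the enhanced-specificity variant named in the catalogue entry. The P2A self-cleaving peptides release three proteins. The nuclease cuts the target, the red fluorescent mRuby2 marks transfected cells for identification or sorting, and a short fragment matching mouse Tp53 acts as a dominant-negative p53. Such p53 inhibitors are generally included to dampen the p53-mediated response to double-strand breaks in sensitive cell types. The construct is suited to creating a targeted break at the Olônne-18 site, for example to support transgene integration there when testing the locus as a safe harbour in human cells.
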