Addgene plasmid #214447: pMIA3-Olônne
Purpose: Expresses eSpCas9 and gRNA targeting Olônne-18 GSH
Depositing lab: Roger Foo. Publication: Computationally defined and in vitro validated putative genomic safe harbour loci for transgene expression in human cells. Autio MI, Motakis E, Perrin A, Bin Amin T, Tiang Z, Do DV, Wang J, Tan JKM, Ding SSL, Tan WX, Lee CJM, Teo AKK, Foo R. Elife. 2024 Jan 2;13:e79592. doi: 10.7554/eLife.79592. PubMed 38164941.
Backbone
  Vector backbone: pMIA3
  Backbone size w/o insert (bp): 9825
  Vector type: Mammalian Expression, CRISPR
Growth in bacteria
  Bacterial resistance: Ampicillin, 100 μg/mL
  Growth temperature: 37°C
  Growth strain: DH5alpha
  Copy number: High Copy
Gene/Insert
  Gene/Insert name: eSpCas9-P2A-mRuby2-P2A-tp53dn
  gRNA/shRNA sequence: Olônne-18 GSH targeting gRNA (961rev)
  Species: Synthetic
Terms and licenses: Academic/Nonprofit Terms; Industry Terms: Not Available to Industry
How to cite: pMIA3-Olônne was a gift from Roger Foo (Addgene plasmid # 214447 ; http://n2t.net/addgene:214447 ; RRID:Addgene_214447)
